>Addgene plasmid #223745 | pETDuet1_BCL2L13(1-465aa)-EGFP-TEV-GST | addgene full sequence | sequence record 447747 | Addgene NGS Result
GGGGAATTGTGAGCGGATAACAATTCCCCTCTAGAAATAATTTTGTTTAACTTTAAGAAGGAGATATACC
ATGGGCAGCAGCCATCACCATCATCACCACAGCCAGGATCCGAATTCGAGCTCGGCGCGCCTGCAGGTCG
ACAAGCTTGCGGCCGCATAATGCTTAAGTCGAACAGAAAGTAATCGTATTGTACACGGCCGCATAATCGA
AATTAATACGACTCACTATAGGGGAATTGTGAGCGGATAACAATTCCCCATCTTAGTATATTAGTTAAGT
ATAAGAAGGAGATATACATATGGCGTCCTCTTCTACTGTGCCTCTGGGATTTCACTATGAAACAAAGTAT
GTTGTTCTCAGCTACTTGGGACTCCTCTCTCAAGAGAAGCTGCAAGAGCAACATCTTTCCTCACCCCAAG
GGGTTCAACTAGATATAGCTTCACAATCTCTGGATCAAGAAATTTTATTAAAAGTTAAAACTGAAATTGA
AGAAGAGCTAAAATCTCTGGACAAAGAAATTTCTGAAGCCTTCACCAGCACAGGCTTTGACCGTCACACT
TCTCCAGTGTTCAGCCCTGCCAATCCAGAAAGCTCAATGGAAGACTGCTTGGCCCATCTTGGAGAAAAAG
TGTCCCAGGAACTGAAAGAGCCTCTCCATAAAGCATTGCAAATGCTCCTGAGCCAGCCAGTGACATATCA
GGCATTTCGGGAATGTACACTGGAGACCACAGTTCATGCCAGCGGCTGGAATAAGATTTTGGTGCCTCTG
GTTTTGCTACGACAAATGCTTTTGGAATTGACAAGACGTGGTCAAGAACCTTTGAGCGCACTGCTGCAGT
TTGGCGTGACATACCTGGAGGACTATTCGGCAGAGTACATCATTCAGCAAGGTGGCTGGGGCACTGTGTT
TAGTCTTGAGTCAGAGGAGGAGGAATACCCTGGAATCACTGCAGAAGATAGCAATGACATTTACATCCTG
CCCAGCGACAACTCTGGACAAGTCAGTCCCCCAGAGTCTCCAACTGTGACCACTTCCTGGCAGTCTGAGA
GCTTACCTGTGTCACTGTCAGCTAGCCAGAGTTGGCACACAGAAAGCCTGCCAGTGTCACTAGGCCCTGA
GTCCTGGCAGCAGATTGCAATGGATCCTGAAGAAGTGAAAAGCTTAGACAGCAACGGAGCTGGAGAGAAG
AGTGAGAACAACTCCTCTAATTCTGACATTGTGCACGTGGAGAAAGAAGAGGTGCCCGAGGGCATGGAAG
AGGCTGCTGTGGCTTCTGTGGTCTTGCCAGCGCGGGAGCTGCAAGAGGCACTTCCTGAAGCCCCAGCTCC
CTTGCTTCCACATATCACTGCCACCTCCCTGCTGGGGACAAGGGAACCTGACACAGAAGTGATCACAGTT
GAGAAATCCAGCCCTGCTACATCTCTGTTTGTAGAACTTGATGAAGAAGAGGTGAAAGCAGCAACAACTG
AACCTACTGAAGTGGAGGAGGTGGTCCCCGCACTGGAACCCACAGAAACGCTGCTGAGTGAGAAGGAGAT
AAACGCAAGGGAAGAGAGCCTTGTGGAAGAGCTGTCCCCTGCCAGCGAGAAGAAGCCCGTGCCGCCGTCT
GAGGGCAAGTCTAGACTGTCCCCCGCCGGTGAGATGAAGCCCATGCCGCTGTCTGAGGGCAAGTCTATAC
TGCTGTTTGGAGGAGGCGGCGGCGGCGTGAGCAAGGGCGAGGAGCTGTTCACCGGGGTGGTGCCCATCCT
GGTCGAGCTGGACGGCGACGTAAACGGCCACAAGTTCAGCGTGTCCGGCGAGGGCGAGGGCGATGCCACC
TACGGCAAGCTGACCCTGAAGTTCATCTGCACCACCGGCAAGCTGCCCGTGCCCTGGCCCACCCTCGTGA
CCACCCTGACCTACGGCGTGCAGTGCTTCAGCCGCTACCCCGACCACATGAAGCAGCACGACTTCTTCAA
GTCCGCCATGCCCGAAGGCTACGTCCAGGAGCGCACCATCTTCTTCAAGGACGACGGCAACTACAAGACC
CGCGCCGAGGTGAAGTTCGAGGGCGACACCCTGGTGAACCGCATCGAGCTGAAGGGCATCGACTTCAAGG
AGGACGGCAACATCCTGGGGCACAAGCTGGAGTACAACTACAACAGCCACAACGTCTATATCATGGCCGA
CAAGCAGAAGAACGGCATCAAGGTGAACTTCAAGATCCGCCACAACATCGAGGACGGCAGCGTGCAGCTC
GCCGACCACTACCAGCAGAACACCCCCATCGGCGACGGCCCCGTGCTGCTGCCCGACAACCACTACCTGA
GCACCCAGTCCAAGCTGAGCAAAGACCCCAACGAGAAGCGCGATCACATGGTCCTGCTGGAGTTCGTGAC
CGCCGCCGGGATCACTCTCGGCATGGACGAGCTGTACAAGGGCGGCAGTGGCGAAAACCTGTATTTTCAG
GGCGGATCACTGGTTCCGCGTGGATCCGGCGGATCCCCTATACTAGGTTATTGGAAAATTAAGGGCCTTG
TGCAACCCACTCGACTTCTTTTGGAATATCTTGAAGAAAAATATGAAGAGCATTTGTATGAGCGCGATGA
AGGTGATAAATGGCGAAACAAAAAGTTTGAATTGGGTTTGGAGTTTCCCAATCTTCCTTATTATATTGAT
GGTGATGTTAAATTAACACAGTCTATGGCCATCATACGTTATATAGCTGACAAGCACAACATGTTGGGTG
GTTGTCCAAAAGAGCGTGCAGAGATTTCAATGCTTGAAGGAGCGGTTTTGGATATTAGATACGGTGTTTC
GAGAATTGCATATAGTAAAGACTTTGAAACTCTCAAAGTTGATTTTCTTAGCAAGCTACCTGAAATGCTG
AAAATGTTCGAAGATCGTTTATGTCATAAAACATATTTAAATGGTGATCATGTAACCCATCCTGACTTCA
TGTTGTATGACGCTCTTGATGTTGTTTTATACATGGACCCAATGTGCCTGGATGCGTTCCCAAAATTAGT
TTGTTTTAAAAAACGTATTGAAGCTATCCCACAAATTGATAAGTACTTGAAATCCAGCAAGTATATAGCA
TGGCCTTTGCAGGGCTGGCAAGCCACGTTTGGTGGTGGCGACCATCCTCCAAAATAGCTCGAGTCTGGTA
AAGAAACCGCTGCTGCGAAATTTGAACGCCAGCACATGGACTCGTCTACTAGCGCAGCTTAATTAACCTA
GGCTGCTGCCACCGCTGAGCAATAACTAGCATAACCCCTTGGGGCCTCTAAACGGGTCTTGAGGGGTTTT
TTGCTGAAAGGAGGAACTATATCCGGATTGGCGAATGGG
[124 nt withheld, positions 3330-3453]
C
[91 nt withheld, positions 3455-3545]
A
[49 nt withheld, positions 3547-3595]
CCTTTGACGTTGGAGTCCACGTTCTTT
[37 nt withheld, positions 3623-3659]
ACCCTATCTCGGTCTATTCTTTTGATTTATAAGGGATTTTGCCGATTTCGGCCTATTGGTTAAAAAATGA
GCTGATTTAACAAAAATTTAACGCGAATTTTAACAAAATATTAACGTTTACAATTTCTGGCGGCACGATG
GCATGAGATTATCAAAAAGGATCTTCACCTAGATCCTTTTAAATTAAAAATGAAGTTTTAAATCAATCTA
AAGTATATATGAGTAAACTTGGTCTGACAGTTACCAATGCTTAATCAGTGAGGCACCTATCTCAGCGATC
TGTCTATTTCGTTCATCCATAGTTGCCTGACTCCCCGTCGTGTAGATAACTACGATACGGGAGGGCTTAC
CATCTGGCCCCAGTGCTGCAATGATACCGCGAGACCCACGCTCACCGGCTCCAGATTTATCAGCAATAAA
CCAGCCAGCCGGAAGGGCCGAGCGCAGAAGTGGTCCTGCAACTTTATCCGCCTCCATCCAGTCTATTAAT
TGTTGCCGGGAAGCTAGAGTAAGTAGTTCGCCAGTTAATAGTTTGCGCAACGTTGTTGCCATTGCTACAG
GCATCGTGGTGTCACGCTCGTCGTTTGGTATGGCTTCATTCAGCTCCGGTTCCCAACGATCAAGGCGAGT
TACATGATCCCCCATGTTGTGCAAAAAAGCGGTTAGCTCCTTCGGTCCTCCGATCGTTGTCAGAAGTAAG
TTGGCCGCAGTGTTATCACTCATGGTTATGGCAGCACTGCATAATTCTCTTACTGTCATGCCATCCGTAA
GATGCTTTTCTGTGACTGGTGAGTACTCAACCAAGTCATTCTGAGAATAGTGTATGCGGCGACCGAGTTG
CTCTTGCCCGGCGTCAATACGGGATAATACCGCGCCACATAGCAGAACTTTAAAAGTGCTCATCATTGGA
AAACGTTCTTCGGGGCGAAAACTCTCAAGGATCTTACCGCTGTTGAGATCCAGTTCGATGTAACCCACTC
GTGCACCCAACTGATCTTCAGCATCTTTTACTTTCACCAGCGTTTCTGGGTGAGCAAAAACAGGAAGGCA
AAATGCCGCAAAAAAGGGAATAAGGGCGACACGGAAATGTTGAATACTCATACTCTTCCTTTTTCAATCA
TGATTGAAGCATTTATCAGGGTTATTGTCTCATGAGCGGATACATATTTGAATGTATTTAGAAAAATAAA
CAAATAGGTCATGACCAAAATCCCTTAACGTGAGTTTTCGTTCCACTGAGCGTCAGACCCCGTAGAAAAG
ATCAAAGGATCTTCTTGAGATCCTTTTTTTCTGCGCGTAATCTGCTGCTTGCAAACAAAAAAACCACCGC
TACCAGCGGTGGTTTGTTTGCCGGATCAAGAGCTACCAACTCTTTTTCCGAAGGTAACTGGCTTCAGCAG
AGCGCAGATACCAAATACTGTCCTTCTAGTGTAGCCGTAGTTAGGCCACCACTTCAAGAACTCTGTAGCA
CCGCCTACATACCTCGCTCTGCTAATCCTGTTACCAGTGGCTGCTGCCAGTGGCGATAAGTCGTGTCTTA
CCGGGTTGGACTCAAGACGATAGTTACCGGATAAGGCGCAGCGGTCGGGCTGAACGGGGGGTTCGTGCAC
ACAGCCCAGCTTGGAGCGAACGACCTACACCGAACTGAGATACCTACAGCGTGAGCTATGAGAAAGCGCC
ACGCTTCCCGAAGGGAGAAAGGCGGACAGGTATCCGGTAAGCGGCAGGGTCGGAACAGGAGAGCGCACGA
GGGAGCTTCCAGGGGGAAACGCCTGGTATCTTTATAGTCCTGTCGGGTTTCGCCACCTCTGACTTGAGCG
TCGATTTTTGTGATGCTCGTCAGGGGGGCGGAGCCTATGGAAAAACGCCAGCAACGCGGCCTTTTTACGG
TTCCTGGCCTTTTGCTGGCCTTTTGCTCACATGTTCTTTCCTGCGTTATCCCCTGATTCTGTGGATAACC
GTATTACCGCCTTTGAGTGAGCTGATACCGCTCGCCGCAGCCGAACGACCGAGCGCAGCGAGTCAGTGAG
CGAGGAAGCGGAAGAGCGCCTGATGCGGTATTTTCTCCTTACGCATCTGTGCGGTATTTCACACCGCAAT
GGTGCACTCTCAGTACAATCTGCTCTGATGCCGCATAGTTAAGCCAGTATACACTCCGCTATCGCTACGT
GACTGGGTCATGGCTGCGCCCCGACACCCGCCAACACCCGCTGACGCGCCCTGACGGGCTTGTCTGCTCC
CGGCATCCGCTTACAGACAAGCTGTGACCGTCTCCGGGAGCTGCATGTGTCAGAGGTTTTCACCGTCATC
ACCGAAACGCGCGAGGCAGCTGCGGTAAAGCTCATCAGCGTGGTCGTGAAGCGATTCACAGATGTCTGCC
TGTTCATCCGCGTCCAGCTCGTTGAGTTTCTCCAGAAGCGTTAATGTCTGGCTTCTGATAAAGCGGGCCA
TGTTAAGGGCGGTTTTTTCCTGTTTGGTCACTGATGCCTCCGTGTAAGGGGGATTTCTGTTCATGGGGGT
AATGATACCGATGAAACGAGAGAGGATGCTCACGATACGGGTTACTGATGATGAACATGCCCGGTTACTG
GAACGTTGTGAGGGTAAACAACTGGCGGTATGGATGCGGCGGGACCAGAGAAAAATCACTCAGGGTCAAT
GCCAGCGCTTCGTTAATACAGATGTAGGTGTTCCACAGGGTAGCCAGCAGCATCCTGCGATGCAGATCCG
GAACATAATGGTGCAGGGCGCTGACTTCCGCGTTTCCAGACTTTACGAAACACGGAAACCGAAGACCATT
CATGTTGTTGCTCAGGTCGCAGACGTTTTGCAGCAGCAGTCGCTTCACGTTCGCTCGCGTATCGGTGATT
CATTCTGCTAACCAGTAAGGCAACCCCGCCAGCCTAGCCGGGTCCTCAACGACAGGAGCACGATCATGCT
AGTCATGCCCCGCGCCCACCGGAAGGAGCTGACTGGGTTGAAGGCTCTCAAGGGCATCGGTCGAGATCCC
GGTGCCTAATGAGTGAGCTAACTTACATTAATTGCGTTGCGCTCACTGCCCGCTTTCCAGTCGGGAAACC
TGTCGTGCCAGCTGCATTAATGAATCGGCCAACGCGCGGGGAGAGGCGGTTTGCGTATTGGGCGCCAGGG
TGGTTTTTCTTTTCACCAGTGAGACGGGCAACAGCTGATTGCCCTTCACCGCCTGGCCCTGAGAGAGTTG
CAGCAAGCGGTCCACGCTGGTTTGCCCCAGCAGGCGAAAATCCTGTTTGATGGTGGTTAACGGCGGGATA
TAACATGAGCTGTCTTCGGTATCGTCGTATCCCACTACCGAGATGTCCGCACCAACGCGCAGCCCGGACT
CGGTAATGGCGCGCATTGCGCCCAGCGCCATCTGATCGTTGGCAACCAGCATCGCAGTGGGAACGATGCC
CTCATTCAGCATTTGCATGGTTTGTTGAAAACCGGACATGGCACTCCAGTCGCCTTCCCGTTCCGCTATC
GGCTGAATTTGATTGCGAGTGAGATATTTATGCCAGCCAGCCAGACGCAGACGCGCCGAGACAGAACTTA
ATGGGCCCGCTAACAGCGCGATTTGCTGGTGACCCAATGCGACCAGATGCTCCACGCCCAGTCGCGTACC
GTCTTCATGGGAGAAAATAATACTGTTGATGGGTGTCTGGTCAGAGACATCAAGAAATAACGCCGGAACA
TTAGTGCAGGCAGCTTCCACAGCAATGGCATCCTGGTCATCCAGCGGATAGTTAATGATCAGCCCACTGA
CGCGTTGCGCGAGAAGATTGTGCACCGCCGCTTTACAGGCTTCGACGCCGCTTCGTTCTACCATCGACAC
CACCACGCTGGCACCCAGTTGATCGGCGCGAGATTTAATCGCCGCGACAATTTGCGACGGCGCGTGCAGG
GCCAGACTGGAGGTGGCAACGCCAATCAGCAACGACTGTTTGCCCGCCAGTTGTTGTGCCACGCGGTTGG
GAATGTAATTCAGCTCCGCCATCGCCGCTTCCACTTTTTCCCGCGTTTTCGCAGAAACGTGGCTGGCCTG
GTTCACCACGCGGGAAACGGTCTGATAAGAGACACCGGCATACTCTGCGACATCGTATAACGTTACTGGT
TTCACATTCACCACCCTGAATTGACTCTCTTCCGGGCGCTATCATGCCATACCGCGAAAGGTTTTGCGCC
ATTCGATGGTGTCCGGGATCTCGACGCTCTCCCTTATGCGACTCCTGCATTAGGAAGCAGCCCAGTAGTA
GGTTGAGGCCGTTGAGCACCGCCGCCGCAAGGAATGGTGCATGCAAGGAGATGGCGCCCAACAGTCCCCC
GGCCACGGGGCCTGCCACCATACCCACGCCGAAACAAGCGCTCATGAGCCCGAAGTGGCGAGCCCGATCT
TCCCCATCGGTGATGTCGGCGATATAGGCGCCAGCAACCGCACCTGTGGCGCCGGTGATGCCGGCCACGA
TGCGTCCGGCGTAGAGGATCGAGATCGATCTCGATCCCGCGAAATTAATACGACTCACTATA
Features (pLannotate 1.2.2; 24 found; start..end, strand, type, name):
      3..27      +  protein_bind   lac operator: The lac repressor binds to the lac operator to inhibit transcription in E. coli. This inhibition can be relieved by adding lactose or isopropyl-β-D-thiogalactopyranoside (IPTG). lac repressor encoded by lacI
     42..64      +  RBS            RBS: efficient ribosome binding site from bacteriophage T7 gene 10 (Olins and Rangwala, 1989)
    214..232     +  promoter       T7 promoter: promoter for bacteriophage T7 RNA polymerase
    233..257     +  protein_bind   lac operator: The lac repressor binds to the lac operator to inhibit transcription in E. coli. This inhibition can be relieved by adding lactose or isopropyl-β-D-thiogalactopyranoside (IPTG). lac repressor encoded by lacI
    300..1694    +  CDS            BCL2L13: B2L13_HUMAN - Also known as MIL1. Experimental evidence at protein level: Swiss-Prot protein existence level 1. May promote the activation of caspase-3 and apoptosis. From Homo sapiens (Human).
   1707..2420    +  CDS            mEGFP: mEGFP is a basic (constitutively fluorescent) green fluorescent protein published in 2002, derived from Aequorea victoria. It has moderate acid sensitivity.
   2433..2453    +  CDS            TEV site: tobacco etch virus (TEV) protease recognition and cleavage site
   2484..3136    +  CDS            GST (fragment): glutathione S-transferase from Schistosoma japonicum
   3150..3191    +  CDS            S-Tag (fragment): affinity and epitope tag derived from pancreatic ribonuclease A
   3221..3238    +  CDS            SET1 (fragment): solubility-enhancement tag derived from T7 phage gene 10B
   3246..3293    +  terminator     T7 terminator: transcription terminator for bacteriophage T7 RNA polymerase
   3330..3785    +  rep_origin     f1 ori (sequence partly withheld): f1 bacteriophage origin of replication; arrow indicates direction of (+) strand synthesis
   3900..4760    -  CDS            AmpR: β-lactamase; bla; confers resistance to ampicillin, carbenicillin, and related antibiotics
   4761..4853    -  promoter       AmpR promoter: bla
   4934..5522    +  rep_origin     ori: high-copy-number ColE1/pMB1/pBR322/pUC origin of replication
   5708..5847    -  misc_feature   bom: basis of mobility region from pBR322
   5949..6140    -  CDS            rop: Rop protein, which maintains plasmids at low copy number; rop
   6157..6537    +  CDS            YPB1_ECOLX: Protein predicted: Swiss-Prot protein existence level 4. From Escherichia coli.
   6599..6663    -  CDS            TcR (fragment): tetracycline efflux protein; tet; confers resistance to tetracycline
   6678..6699    -  protein_bind   CAP binding site: CAP binding activates transcription in the presence of cAMP. E. coli catabolite activator protein
   6712..7794    -  CDS            lacI: lac repressor; lacI; The lac repressor binds to the lac operator to inhibit transcription in E. coli. This inhibition can be relieved by adding lactose or isopropyl-β-D-thiogalactopyranoside (IPTG).
   7795..7872    -  promoter       lacI promoter: lacI
   7880..8159    -  CDS            TcR (fragment): tetracycline efflux protein; tet; confers resistance to tetracycline
   8185..2       +  promoter       T7 promoter (across the origin): promoter for bacteriophage T7 RNA polymerase
