[The description below was written by a language model from this plasmid's Addgene catalogue record and pLannotate feature annotations shown in this document.]
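Description:
pETDuet1_BCL2L13(1-465aa)-EGFP-TEV-GST is an 8.2 kb bacterial expression plasmid built on the pET-Duet backbone for producing a recombinant human protein in E. coli for purification. It is maintained through a ColE1/pBR322-type origin accompanied by the bom and rop elements, which generally keep copy number modest (the record lists copy number as unknown), and it is selected with ampicillin via the β-lactamase gene. An f1 origin is also present, along with a lacI gene under its own promoter that supplies the repressor for the lac operators. Short tetracycline-resistance fragments annotated near lacI are backbone remnants rather than functional markers.

As is typical of Duet vectors, there are two T7 promoter/lac operator units. The first, spanning the sequence origin, is followed by a T7 gene 10 ribosome binding site but has no annotated coding sequence, so it appears to be empty. The insert sits downstream of the second T7 promoter and lac operator: residues 1–465 of BCL2L13 (also called BCL-RAMBO), described as the soluble part of the protein. It is fused at its C terminus to a green fluorescent protein (EGFP in the catalogue, annotated as mEGFP), a TEV protease recognition site and Schistosoma japonicum GST, with a T7 terminator closing the unit. Vector-derived S-Tag and SET1 fragments are annotated after GST, and the record does not show whether they are translated. Expression requires a host supplying T7 RNA polymerase and is inducible with IPTG. GST allows glutathione affinity capture, and TEV cleavage releases fluorescent BCL2L13-EGFP. The associated work concerns biochemical reconstitution of mitophagy initiation.
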