Addgene plasmid #223745: pETDuet1_BCL2L13(1-465aa)-EGFP-TEV-GST
Purpose: Expression of recombinant protein for purification
Depositing lab: Sascha Martens. Depositing organization: University of Vienna. Publication: Reconstitution of BNIP3/NIX-mitophagy initiation reveals hierarchical flexibility of the autophagy machinery. Adriaenssens E, Schaar S, Cook ASI, Stuke JFM, Sawa-Makarska J, Nguyen TN, Ren X, Schuschnig M, Romanov J, Khuu G, Uoselis L, Lazarou M, Hummer G, Hurley JH, Martens S. Nat Cell Biol. 2025 Jul 25. doi: 10.1038/s41556-025-01712-y. PubMed 40715440.
Backbone
  Vector backbone: pET-Duet
  Vector type: Bacterial Expression
Growth in bacteria
  Bacterial resistance: Ampicillin, 100 μg/mL
  Growth temperature: 37°C
  Growth strain: DH5alpha
  Copy number: Unknown
Gene/Insert
  Gene/Insert name: BCL2L13 soluble part
  Species: H. sapiens (human)
  Entrez Gene: BCL2L13 (a.k.a. BCL-RAMBO, Bcl2-L-13, MIL1)
  Tag / fusion protein: EGFP-TEV-GST (C terminal on insert)
  Cloning method: Gibson Cloning
Terms and licenses: Academic/Nonprofit Terms; Industry Terms: Not Available to Industry
Depositor comments: Internal #: SMc2045 . Please visit https://doi.org/10.1101/2024.08.28.609967 for bioRxiv preprint.
How to cite: pETDuet1_BCL2L13(1-465aa)-EGFP-TEV-GST was a gift from Sascha Martens (Addgene plasmid # 223745 ; http://n2t.net/addgene:223745 ; RRID:Addgene_223745)
